>Addgene plasmid #60153 | pNB777 | depositor full sequence | sequence record 99754 | pNB777 sequence 7905 bps
GATCTGTTTAGCTTGCCTCGTCCCCGCCGGGTCACCCGGCCAGCGACATGGAGGCCCAGAATACCCTCCT
TGACAGTCTTGACGTGCGCAGCTCAGGGGCATGATGTGACTGTCGCCCGTACATTTAGCCCATACATCCC
CATGTATAATCATTTGCATCCATACATTTTGATGGCCGCACGGCGCGAAGCAAAAATTACGGCTCCTCGC
TGCAGACCTGCGAGCAGGGAAACGCTCCCCTCACAGACGCGTGTACGCATGTAACATTATACTGAAAACC
TTGCTTGAGAAGGTTTTGGGACGCTCGAAGGCTTTAATTTGCGGCCGGTACCCAATTCGCCCTATAGTGA
GTCGTATTACGCGCGCTCACTGGCCGTCGTTTTACAACGTCGTGACTGGGAAAACCCTGGCGTTACCCAA
CTTAATCGCCTTGCAGCACATCCCCCTTTCGCCAGCTGGCGTAATAGCGAAGAGGCCCGCACCGATCGCC
CTTCCCAACAGTTGCGCAGCCTGAATGGCGAATGGCGCG
[124 nt withheld, positions 530-653]
C
[91 nt withheld, positions 655-745]
A
[49 nt withheld, positions 747-795]
CCTTTGACGTTGGAGTCCACGTTCTTT
[37 nt withheld, positions 823-859]
ACCCTATCTCGGTCTATTCTTTTGATTTATAAGGGATTTTGCCGATTTCGGCCTATTGGTTAAAAAATGA
GCTGATTTAACAAAAATTTAACGCGAATTTTAACAAAATATTAACGTTTACAATTTCCTGATGCGGTATT
TTCTCCTTACGCATCTGTGCGGTATTTCACACCGCATAGGGTAATAACTGATATAATTAAATTGAAGCTC
TAATTTGTGAGTTTAGTATACATGCATTTACTTATAATACAGTTTTTTAGTTTTGCTGGCCGCATCTTCT
CAAATATGCTTCCCAGCCTGCTTTTCTGTAACGTTCACCCTCTACCTTAGCATCCCTTCCCTTTGCAAAT
AGTCCTCTTCCAACAATAATAATGTCAGATCCTGTAGAGACCACATCATCCACGGTTCTATACTGTTGAC
CCAATGCGTCTCCCTTGTCATCTAAACCCACACCGGGTGTCATAATCAACCAATCGTAACCTTCATCTCT
TCCACCCATGTCTCTTTGAGCAATAAAGCCGATAACAAAATCTTTGTCGCTCTTCGCAATGTCAACAGTA
CCCTTAGTATATTCTCCAGTAGATAGGGAGCCCTTGCATGACAATTCTGCTAACATCAAAAGGCCTCTAG
GTTCCTTTGTTACTTCTTCTGCCGCCTGCTTCAAACCGCTAACAATACCTGGGCCCACCACACCGTGTGC
ATTCGTAATGTCTGCCCATTCTGCTATTCTGTATACACCCGCAGAGTACTGCAATTTGACTGTATTACCA
ATGTCAGCAAATTTTCTGTCTTCGAAGAGTAAAAAATTGTACTTGGCGGATAATGCCTTTAGCGGCTTAA
CTGTGCCCTCCATGGAAAAATCAGTCAAGATATCCACATGTGTTTTTAGTAAACAAATTTTGGGACCTAA
TGCTTCAACTAACTCCAGTAATTCCTTGGTGGTACGAACATCCAATGAAGCACACAAGTTTGTTTGCTTT
TCGTGCATGATATTAAATAGCTTGGCAGCAACAGGACTAGGATGAGTAGCAGCACGTTCCTTATATGTAG
CTTTCGACATGATTTATCTTCGTTTCCTGCAGGTTTTTGTTCTGTGCAGTTGGGTTAAGAATACTGGGCA
ATTTCATGTTTCTTCAACACTACATATGCGTATATATACCAATCTAAGTCTGTGCTCCTTCCTTCGTTCT
TCCTTCTGTTCGGAGATTACCGAATCAAAAAAATTTCAAAGAAACCGAAATCAAAAAAAAGAATAAAAAA
AAAATGATGAATTGAATTGAAAAGCTGTGGTATGGTGCACTCTCAGTACAATCTGCTCTGATGCCGCATA
GTTAAGCCAGCCCCGACACCCGCCAACACCCGCTGACGCGCCCTGACGGGCTTGTCTGCTCCCGGCATCC
GCTTACAGACAAGCTGTGACCGTCTCCGGGAGCTGCATGTGTCAGAGGTTTTCACCGTCATCACCGAAAC
GCGCGAGACGAAAGGGCCTCGTGATACGCCTATTTTTATAGGTTAATGTCATGATAATAATGGTTTCTTA
GACGTCAGGTGGCACTTTTCGGGGAAATGTGCGCGGAACCCCTATTTGTTTATTTTTCTAAATACATTCA
AATATGTATCCGCTCATGAGACAATAACCCTGATAAATGCTTCAATAATATTGAAAAAGGAAGAGTATGA
GTATTCAACATTTCCGTGTCGCCCTTATTCCCTTTTTTGCGGCATTTTGCCTTCCTGTTTTTGCTCACCC
AGAAACGCTGGTGAAAGTAAAAGATGCTGAAGATCAGTTGGGTGCACGAGTGGGTTACATCGAACTGGAT
CTCAACAGCGGTAAGATCCTTGAGAGTTTTCGCCCCGAAGAACGTTTTCCAATGATGAGCACTTTTAAAG
TTCTGCTATGTGGCGCGGTATTATCCCGTATTGACGCCGGGCAAGAGCAACTCGGTCGCCGCATACACTA
TTCTCAGAATGACTTGGTTGAGTACTCACCAGTCACAGAAAAGCATCTTACGGATGGCATGACAGTAAGA
GAATTATGCAGTGCTGCCATAACCATGAGTGATAACACTGCGGCCAACTTACTTCTGACAACGATCGGAG
GACCGAAGGAGCTAACCGCTTTTTTGCACAACATGGGGGATCATGTAACTCGCCTTGATCGTTGGGAACC
GGAGCTGAATGAAGCCATACCAAACGACGAGCGTGACACCACGATGCCTGTAGCAATGGCAACAACGTTG
CGCAAACTATTAACTGGCGAACTACTTACTCTAGCTTCCCGGCAACAATTAATAGACTGGATGGAGGCGG
ATAAAGTTGCAGGACCACTTCTGCGCTCGGCCCTTCCGGCTGGCTGGTTTATTGCTGATAAATCTGGAGC
CGGTGAGCGTGGGTCTCGCGGTATCATTGCAGCACTGGGGCCAGATGGTAAGCCCTCCCGTATCGTAGTT
ATCTACACGACGGGGAGTCAGGCAACTATGGATGAACGAAATAGACAGATCGCTGAGATAGGTGCCTCAC
TGATTAAGCATTGGTAACTGTCAGACCAAGTTTACTCATATATACTTTAGATTGATTTAAAACTTCATTT
TTAATTTAAAAGGATCTAGGTGAAGATCCTTTTTGATAATCTCATGACCAAAATCCCTTAACGTGAGTTT
TCGTTCCACTGAGCGTCAGACCCCGTAGAAAAGATCAAAGGATCTTCTTGAGATCCTTTTTTTCTGCGCG
TAATCTGCTGCTTGCAAACAAAAAAACCACCGCTACCAGCGGTGGTTTGTTTGCCGGATCAAGAGCTACC
AACTCTTTTTCCGAAGGTAACTGGCTTCAGCAGAGCGCAGATACCAAATACTGTCCTTCTAGTGTAGCCG
TAGTTAGGCCACCACTTCAAGAACTCTGTAGCACCGCCTACATACCTCGCTCTGCTAATCCTGTTACCAG
TGGCTGCTGCCAGTGGCGATAAGTCGTGTCTTACCGGGTTGGACTCAAGACGATAGTTACCGGATAAGGC
GCAGCGGTCGGGCTGAACGGGGGGTTCGTGCACACAGCCCAGCTTGGAGCGAACGACCTACACCGAACTG
AGATACCTACAGCGTGAGCTATGAGAAAGCGCCACGCTTCCCGAAGGGAGAAAGGCGGACAGGTATCCGG
TAAGCGGCAGGGTCGGAACAGGAGAGCGCACGAGGGAGCTTCCAGGGGGAAACGCCTGGTATCTTTATAG
TCCTGTCGGGTTTCGCCACCTCTGACTTGAGCGTCGATTTTTGTGATGCTCGTCAGGGGGGCGGAGCCTA
TGGAAAAACGCCAGCAACGCGGCCTTTTTACGGTTCCTGGCCTTTTGCTGGCCTTTTGCTCACATGTTCT
TTCCTGCGTTATCCCCTGATTCTGTGGATAACCGTATTACCGCCTTTGAGTGAGCTGATACCGCTCGCCG
CAGCCGAACGACCGAGCGCAGCGAGTCAGTGAGCGAGGAAGCGGAAGAGCGCCCAATACGCAAACCGCCT
CTCCCCGCGCGTTGGCCGATTCATTAATGCAGCTGGCACGACAGGTTTCCCGACTGGAAAGCGGGCAGTG
AGCGCAACGCAATTAATGTGAGTTACCTCACTCATTAGGCACCCCAGGCTTTACACTTTATGCTTCCGGC
TCCTATGTTGTGTGGAATTGTGAGCGGATAACAATTTCACACAGGAAACAGCTATGACCATGATTACGCC
AAGCGCGCAATTAACCCTCACTAAAGGGAACAAAAGCTGGAGCTCTGATGAACGGTAAGCCAATGAAGGA
AAAGAAGTCTACCAGAAGTGTCGAAGACTTCATGGCTGCTATGCAAAGAGTCTCTACTCAACACGAAAAG
GAAACCTAATCCTGTTGAAGTAGCATTTAATCATAATTTTTGTCACATTTTAATCAACTTGATTTTTCTG
GTTTAATTTTTCTAATTTTAATTTTAATTTTTTTATCAATGGGAACTGATACACTAAAAAGAATTAGGAG
CCAACAAGAATAAGCCGCTTATTTCCTACTAGAGTTTGCTTAAAATTTCATCTCGAATTGTCATTCTAAT
ATTTTATCCACACACACACCTTAAAATTTTTAGATTAAATGGCATCAACTCTTAGCTTCACACACACACA
CACACCGAAGCTGGTTGTTTTATTTGATTTGATATAATTGGTTTCTCTGGATGGTACTTTTTCTTTCTTG
GTTATTTCCTATTTTAAAATATGAAACGCACACAAGTCATAATTATTCTAATAGAGCACAATTCACAACA
CGCACATTTCAACTTTAATATTTTTTTAGAAACACTTTATTTAGTCTAATTCTTAATTTTTAATATATAT
AATGCACACACACTAATTTATTCATTAATTTTTTATTGAGTAGGATTTGAAAATATTTGGTATCTTTGCA
AGATGTTTGTATAGAGGGACAAAGAATCGTCTTTATTATGGTCAAGGCTTTACGTCATAATAGTTCCTGC
CCAGCTCTTCTATAATACTTTAAAGATCTCTTCTCGTTTGCTCCATTTGGAAGTCTCGCTTACGTTTATG
CGCCCATACAGACACTCAAGATACACACTTACATGAACGTATACAAATTTACTAACACTACTTGAAAATA
TGAACCACAGTACATCATATTAAGACGTAGTATTCGATGATTGAAGGCCGCCTCCGCGAAATACCTTTAC
TGATTTTGCCGGTTAATCGCATCGAAATTTCTTCATCACAAGAAAGCAAACAAATCGCCAGGCCATTCTA
CAAGTTTCCTTTTCTTATGAAGATGTAAAAGCTACTAAGGCGTCATTACTCTAGATGACTCAGTTTAGTC
TGACCTTCTATAGTATACTACCCTGGCGCTATGATGATGAGCGGTTCTTTTATTGCGGAAACGAAAATTC
CGGGACCGGCGAAATTTGCCCGGTTTTGTCCGTAACCGGCTTCATGAGTCGGCTTCAATAGTAGTTGAAT
ACTTATTTAAACAGCAGAACTTAACTCACTCATCACGCTGTTTCCGCTGAATTTTCTCAAAATATCTAAG
CAGTCAACAAATATAAAGAATATTGAAATTGACAGTTTTTGTCGCTATCGATTTTTATTATTTGCTGTTT
TAAATCTTGGTTTACACTCCATCCAAACTAGAACTAGTGGATCCCCCGGGTTAATTAACCATGGTAAAGC
GTGAGAAAAATGTCATCTATGGCCCTGAGCCTCTCCATCCTTTGGAGGATTTGACTGCCGGCGAAATGCT
GTTTCGTGCTCTCCGCAAGCACTCTCATTTGCCTCAAGCCTTGGTCGATGTGGTCGGCGATGAATCTTTG
AGCTACAAGGAGTTTTTTGAGGCAACCGTCTTGCTGGCTCAGTCCCTCCACAATTGTGGCTACAAGATGA
ACGACGTCGTTAGTATCTGTGCTGAAAACAATACCCGTTTCTTCATTCCAGTCATCGCCGCATGGTATAT
CGGTATGATCGTGGCTCCAGTCAACGAGAGCTACATTCCCGACGAACTGTGTAAAGTCATGGGTATCTCT
AAGCCACAGATTGTCTTCACCACTAAGAATATTCTGAACAAAGTCCTGGAAGTCCAAAGCCGCACCAACT
TTATTAAGCGTATCATCATCTTGGACACTGTGGAGAATATTCACGGTTGCGAATCTTTGCCTAATTTCAT
CTCTCGCTATTCAGACGGCAACATCGCAAACTTTAAACCACTCCACTTCGACCCTGTGGAACAAGTTGCA
GCCATTCTGTGTAGCAGCGGTACTACTGGACTCCCAAAGGGAGTCATGCAGACCCATCAAAACATTTGCG
TGCGTCTGATCCATGCTCTCGATCCACGCTACGGCACTCAGCTGATTCCTGGTGTCACCGTCTTGGTCTA
CTTGCCTTTCTTCCATGCTTTCGGCTTTCATATTACTTTGGGTTACTTTATGGTCGGTCTCCGCGTGATT
ATGTTCCGCCGTTTTGATCAGGAGGCTTTCTTGAAAGCCATCCAAGATTATGAAGTCCGCAGTGTCATCA
ACGTGCCTAGCGTGATCCTGTTTTTGTCTAAGAGCCCACTCGTGGACAAGTACGACTTGTCTTCACTGCG
TGAATTGTGTTGCGGTGCCGCTCCACTGGCTAAGGAGGTCGCTGAAGTGGCCGCCAAACGCTTGAATCTT
CCAGGGATTCGTTGTGGCTTCGGCCTCACCGAATCTACCAGTGCGATTATCCAGACTCTCGGGGATGAGT
TTAAGAGCGGCTCTTTGGGCCGTGTCACTCCACTCATGGCTGCTAAGATCGCTGATCGCGAAACTGGTAA
GGCTTTGGGCCCGAACCAAGTGGGCGAGCTGTGTATCAAAGGCCCTATGGTGAGCAAGGGTTATGTCAAT
AACGTTGAAGCTACCAAGGAGGCCATCGACGACGACGGCTGGTTGCATTCTGGTGATTTTGGATATTACG
ACGAAGATGAGCATTTTTACGTCGTGGATCGTTACAAGGAGCTGATCAAATACAAGGGTAGCCAGGTTGC
TCCAGCTGAGTTGGAGGAGATTCTGTTGAAAAATCCATGCATTCGCGATGTCGCTGTGGTCGGCATTCCT
GATCTGGAGGCCGGCGAACTGCCTTCTGCTTTCGTTGTCAAGCAGCCTGGTACAGAAATTACCGCCAAAG
AAGTGTATGATTACCTGGCTGAACGTGTGAGCCATACTAAGTACTTGCGTGGCGGCGTGCGTTTTGTTGA
CTCCATCCCTCGTAACGTAACAGGCAAAATTACCCGCAAGGAGCTGTTGAAACAATTGTTGGTGAAGGCC
GGCGGTTTGTACAAATAAGGCGCGCCACTTCTAAATAAGCGAATTTCTTATGATTTATGATTTTTATTAT
TAAATAAGTTATAAAAAAAATAAGTGTATACAAATTTTAAAGTGACTCTTAGGTTTTAAAACGAAAATTC
TTATTCTTGAGTAACTCTTTCCTGTAGGTCAGGTTGCTTTCTCAGGTATAGTATGAGGTCGCTCTTATTG
ACCACACCTCTACCGGCAGATCCGCTAGGGATAACAGGGTAATATA
Features (pLannotate 1.2.2; 22 found; start..end, strand, type, name):
     45..252     +  promoter       TEF promoter (fragment): Ashbya gossypii TEF promoter
    243..322     +  terminator     CYC1 terminator (fragment): S. cerevisiae CYC1; transcription terminator for CYC1
    341..359     -  promoter       T7 promoter: promoter for bacteriophage T7 RNA polymerase
    367..522     +  CDS            lacZα (fragment): LacZα fragment of β-galactosidase; lacZ fragment
    530..985     +  rep_origin     f1 ori (sequence partly withheld): f1 bacteriophage origin of replication; arrow indicates direction of (+) strand synthesis
    986..1037    -  misc_feature   bom (fragment): basis of mobility region from pBR322
   1116..1919    -  CDS            URA3: orotidine-5'-phosphate decarboxylase, required for uracil biosynthesis; S. cerevisiae URA3; yeast auxotrophic marker, counterselectable with 5-fluoroorotic acid (5-FOA)
   1920..2135    -  promoter       URA3 promoter: S. cerevisiae URA3
   2150..2199    -  misc_feature   bom (fragment): basis of mobility region from pBR322
   2301..2336    -  CDS            rop (fragment): Rop protein, which maintains plasmids at low copy number; rop
   2431..2535    +  promoter       AmpR promoter: bla
   2536..3396    +  CDS            AmpR: β-lactamase; bla; confers resistance to ampicillin, carbenicillin, and related antibiotics
   3567..4155    +  rep_origin     ori: high-copy-number ColE1/pMB1/pBR322/pUC origin of replication
   4338..4430    +  CDS            lacI (fragment): lac repressor; lacI; The lac repressor binds to the lac operator to inhibit transcription in E. coli. This inhibition can be relieved by adding lactose or isopropyl-β-D-thiogalactopyranoside (IPTG).
   4443..4464    +  protein_bind   CAP binding site: CAP binding activates transcription in the presence of cAMP. E. coli catabolite activator protein
   4479..4509    +  promoter       lac promoter: promoter for the E. coli lac operon
   4517..4533    +  protein_bind   lac operator: The lac repressor binds to the lac operator to inhibit transcription in E. coli. This inhibition can be relieved by adding lactose or isopropyl-β-D-thiogalactopyranoside (IPTG). lac repressor encoded by lacI
   4578..4596    +  promoter       T3 promoter: promoter for bacteriophage T3 RNA polymerase
   4614..4715    +  CDS            PMA1 (fragment): PMA1_YEAST - Experimental evidence at protein level: Swiss-Prot protein existence level 1. The plasma membrane ATPase of plants and fungi is a hydrogen ion pump. The proton gradient it generates drives the active transport of nutrients by H(+)-symport. The resulting external acidification and/or internal alkinization may mediate growth responses. From Saccharomyces cerevisiae (strain ATCC 204508 / S288c) (Baker's yeast).
   5997..6019    +  misc_feature   MCS (fragment): pBluescript multiple cloning site
   6030..7656    +  CDS            CBRluc (fragment): red-emitting variant of click beetle luciferase human codon-optimized
   7688..7875    +  terminator     ADH1 terminator: S. cerevisiae ADH1; transcription terminator for the S. cerevisiae alcohol dehydrogenase 1 (ADH1) gene
