[The description below was written by a language model from this plasmid's Addgene catalogue record and pLannotate feature annotations shown in this document.]
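Description:
pNB777 (also listed as p406-LEU1pr-CBR) is a yeast expression plasmid built on the p406 backbone. It carries a red-emitting click beetle luciferase (CBR) reporter under control of the LEU1 promoter. For propagation in E. coli it has a high-copy ColE1/pUC-type origin and the β-lactamase gene conferring ampicillin resistance. It also retains pBluescript-style remnants: an f1 phage origin, lacZα and lac promoter/operator fragments, and flanking T7 and T3 promoters. Selection in yeast relies on the S. cerevisiae URA3 gene with its own promoter, which complements uracil auxotrophy and can be counterselected with 5-FOA. The feature table annotates no yeast replication origin or centromere (no 2μ or CEN/ARS). This fits an integrating-type vector, although the record does not say so explicitly.

The roughly 1.6 kb CBR insert sits between PacI and AscI sites, both preserved, so the reporter can be swapped. The annotated luciferase coding sequence is described as a human codon-optimised red variant derived from Pyrophorus plagiophthalamus, and it is followed by the S. cerevisiae ADH1 terminator. The LEU1 promoter is not itself annotated. It presumably lies in the unannotated stretch upstream of the luciferase, between the T3 promoter region and the MCS fragment. A short match to PMA1 coding sequence is called at the start of that region, and its role is not explained by the record. Fragments of the Ashbya TEF promoter and the CYC1 terminator are also detected downstream of the cassette and appear to be backbone remnants. According to the associated publication, the construct serves as a luminescent transcriptional reporter for following fast gene expression dynamics in single yeast cells by time-lapse luminescence microscopy.
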