Addgene plasmid #60153: pNB777
Purpose: Red click beetle luciferase (Promega) driven by LEU1 promoter.
Depositing lab: Nicolas Buchler. Depositing organization: Duke University. Publication: Measuring fast gene dynamics in single cells with time-lapse luminescence microscopy. Mazo-Vargas A, Park H, Aydin M, Buchler NE. Mol Biol Cell. 2014 Sep 17. pii: mbc.E14-07-1187. 10.1091/mbc.E14-07-1187 PubMed 25232010.
Backbone
  Vector backbone: p406
  Backbone size w/o insert (bp): 6260
  Total vector size (bp): 7905
  Vector type: Yeast Expression
  Selectable markers: URA3
Growth in bacteria
  Bacterial resistance: Ampicillin, 100 μg/mL
  Growth temperature: 37°C
  Growth strain: DH5alpha
  Copy number: High Copy
Gene/Insert
  Gene/Insert name: CBR (alt names: Click beetle red luciferase; p406-LEU1pr-CBR)
  Species: Synthetic; Pyrophorus plagiophthalamus
  Insert size (bp): 1645
  Promoter: LEU1pr
  Cloning method: Restriction Enzyme; 5′ cloning site PacI (not destroyed); 3′ cloning site AscI (not destroyed)
  Sequencing primers: 5′ cactttatgcttccggctcctatgtt; 3′ CTGCCGGTAGAGGTGTGGTCAATAAG
Terms and licenses: Academic/Nonprofit Terms; Industry Terms: Not Available to Industry
How to cite: pNB777 was a gift from Nicolas Buchler (Addgene plasmid # 60153 ; http://n2t.net/addgene:60153 ; RRID:Addgene_60153)
