>Addgene plasmid #60153 | pNB777 | addgene partial sequence | sequence record 98174 | M13pUC-Rev 5'-AGCGGATAACAATTTCACACAGG-3'
ATTACGCCAAGCGCGCAATTAACCCTCACTAAAGGGAACAAAAGCTGGAGCTCTGATGAACGGTAAGCCA
ATGAAGGAAAAGAAGTCTACCAGAAGTGTCGAAGACTTCATGGCTGCTATGCAAAGAGTCTCTACTCAAC
ACGAAAAGGAAACCTAATCCTGTTGAAGTAGCATTTAATCATAATTTTTGTCACATTTTAATCAACTTGA
TTTTTCTGGTTTAATTTTTCTAATTTTAATTTTAATTTTTTTATCAATGGGAACTGATACACTAAAAAGA
ATTAGGAGCCAACAAGAATAAGCCGCTTATTTCCTACTAGAGTTTGCTTAAAATTTCATCTCGAATTGTC
ATTCTAATATTTTATCCACACACACACCTTAAAATTTTTAGATTAAATGGCATCAACTCTTAGCTTCACA
CACACACACACACCGAAGCTGGTTGTTTTATTTGATTTGATATAATTGGTTTCTCTGGATGGTACTTTTT
CTTTCTTGGTTATTTCCTATTTTAAAATATGAAACGCACACAAGTCATAATTATTCTAATAGAGCACAAT
TCACAACACGCACATTTCAACTTTAATATTTTTTTAGAAACACTTTATTTAGTCTAATTCTTAATTTTTA
ATATATATAATGCACACACACTAATTTATTCATTAATTTTTTATTGAGTAGGATTTGAAAATATTTGGTA
TCTTTGCAAGATGTTTGTATAGAGGGACAAAGAATCGTCTTTATTATGGTCAAGGCTTTACGTCATAATA
GTTCCTGCCCAGCTCTTCTATAATACTTTAAAGATCTCTTCTCGTTTGCTCCATTTGGAAG
