>Addgene plasmid #60153 | pNB777 | addgene partial sequence | sequence record 98176 | pHybLex_rev 5'-GAGTCACTTTAAAATTTGTATACAC-3'
AACTTATTTAATAATAAAAATCATAAATCATAAGAAATTCGCTTATTTAGAAGTGGCGCGCCTTATTTGT
ACAAACCGCCGGCCTTCACCAACAATTGTTTCAACAGCTCCTTGCGGGTAATTTTGCCTGTTACGTTACG
AGGGATGGAGTCAACAAAACGCACGCCGCCACGCAAGTACTTAGTATGGCTCACACGTTCAGCCAGGTAA
TCATACACTTCTTTGGCGGTAATTTCTGTACCAGGCTGCTTGACAACGAAAGCAGAAGGCAGTTCGCCGG
CCTCCAGATCAGGAATGCCGACCACAGCGACATCGCGAATGCATGGATTTTTCAACAGAATCTCCTCCAA
CTCAGCTGGAGCAACCTGGCTACCCTTGTATTTGATCAGCTCCTTGTAACGATCCACGACGTAAAAATGC
TCATCTTCGTCGTAATATCCAAAATCACCAGAATGCAACCAGCCGTCGTCGTCGATGGCCTCCTTGGTAG
CTTCAACGTTATTGACATAACCCTTGCTCACCATAGGGCCTTTGATACACAGCTCGCCCACTTGGTTCGG
GCCCAAAGCCTTACCAGTTTCGCGATCAGCGATCTTAGCAGCCATGAGTGGAGTGACACGGCCCAAAGAG
CCGCTCTTAAACTCATCCCCGAGAGTCTGGATAATCGCACTGGTAGATTCGGTGAGGCCGAAGCCACAAC
GAATCCCTGGAAGATTCAAGCGTTTGGCGGCCACTTCAGCGACCTCCTTAGCCAGTGGAGCGGCACCGCA
ACACAATTCACGCAGTGAAGACAAGTCGTACTTGTCCACGAGTGGGCTCTTAGACAAAAACAGGATCACG
CTAGGCACGTTGATGACACTGCGGACTTCATAATCTTGGATGGCTTTCAAGAAAGCCTCCTGATCAAAAC
GGCGGAACATAATCACGCGGAGACCGACCATAAAGTAACCCAAAGTAATATGAAAGCCGAAAGCATGGAA
GAAAGGCAAGTAGACCAAGACG
