>Addgene plasmid #60153 | pNB777 | addgene partial sequence | sequence record 98558 | pBluescript-SK 5'-tctagaactagtggatc-3'
AAGCGTGAGAAAAATGTCATCTATGGCCCTGAGCCTCTCCATCCTTTGGAGGATTTGACTGCCGGCGAAA
TGCTGTTTCGTGCTCTCCGCAAGCACTCTCATTTGCCTCAAGCCTTGGTCGATGTGGTCGGCGATGAATC
TTTGAGCTACAAGGAGTTTTTTGAGGCAACCGTCTTGCTGGCTCAGTCCCTCCACAATTGTGGCTACAAG
ATGAACGACGTCGTTAGTATCTGTGCTGAAAACAATACCCGTTTCTTCATTCCAGTCATCGCCGCATGGT
ATATCGGTATGATCGTGGCTCCAGTCAACGAGAGCTACATTCCCGACGAACTGTGTAAAGTCATGGGTAT
CTCTAAGCCACAGATTGTCTTCACCACTAAGAATATTCTGAACAAAGTCCTGGAAGTCCAAAGCCGCACC
AACTTTATTAAGCGTATCATCATCTTGGACACTGTGGAGAATATTCACGGTTGCGAATCTTTGCCTAATT
TCATCTCTCGCTATTCAGACGGCAACATCGCAAACTTTAAACCACTCCACTTCGACCCTGTGGAACAAGT
TGCAGCCATTCTGTGTAGCAGCGGTACTACTGGACTCCCAAAGGGAGTCATGCAGACCCATCAAAACATT
TGCGTGCGTCTGATCCATGCTCTCGATCCACGCTACGGCACTCAGCTGATTCCTGGTGTCACCGTCTTGG
TCTACTTGCCTTTCTTCCATGCTTTCGGCTTTCATATTACTTTGGGTTACTTTATGGTCGGTCTCCGCGT
GATTATGTTCCGCCGTTTTGATCAGGAGGCTTTCTTGAAAGCCATCCAAGATTATGAAGTCCGCAGTGTC
ATCAACGTGCCTAGCGTGATCCTGTTTT
